>Addgene plasmid #117994 | pN_35S/mCitrine | addgene full sequence | sequence record 229483 | Addgene NGS Result
TGAGACTTTTCAACAAAGGGTAATATCGGGAAACCTCCTCGGATTCCATTGCCCAGCTATCTGTCACTTC
ATCAAAAGGACAGTAGAAAAGGAAGGTGGCACCTACAAATGCCATCATTGCGATAAAGGAAAGGCTATCG
TTCAAGATGCCCCTGCCGACAGTGGTCCCAAAGATGGACCCCCACCCACGAGGAGCATCGTGGAAAAAGA
AGACGTTCCAACCACGTCTTCAAAGCAAGTGGATTGATGTGATATCTCCACTGACGTAAGGGATGACGCA
CAATCCCACTATCCTTCGCAAGACCCTTCCTCTATATAAGGAAGTTCATTTCATTTGGAGAGGACTCCGG
TATTTTTACAACAATTACCACAACAAAACAAACAACAAACAACATTACAATTTACTATTCTAGTCGACCT
GCAGGCGGCCGCACTAGTGATATCATGGTGAGCAAGGGCGAGGAGCTGTTCACCGGGGTGGTGCCCATCC
TGGTCGAGCTGGACGGCGACGTAAACGGCCACAAGTTCAGCGTGTCCGGCGAGGGCGAGGGCGATGCCAC
CTACGGCAAGCTGACCCTGAAGTTCATCTGCACCACCGGCAAGCTGCCCGTGCCCTGGCCCACCCTCGTG
ACCACCTTCGGCTACGGCCTGATGTGCTTCGCCCGCTACCCCGACCACATGAAGCAGCACGACTTCTTCA
AGTCCGCCATGCCCGAAGGCTACGTCCAGGAGCGCACCATCTTCTTCAAGGACGACGGCAACTACAAGAC
CCGCGCCGAGGTGAAGTTCGAGGGCGACACCCTGGTGAACCGCATCGAGCTGAAGGGCATCGACTTCAAG
GAGGACGGCAACATCCTGGGGCACAAGCTGGAGTACAACTACAACAGCCACAACGTCTATATCATGGCCG
ACAAGCAGAAGAACGGCATCAAGGTGAACTTCAAGATCCGCCACAACATCGAGGACGGCAGCGTGCAGCT
CGCCGACCACTACCAGCAGAACACCCCCATCGGCGACGGCCCCGTGCTGCTGCCCGACAACCACTACCTG
AGCTACCAGTCCAAGCTGAGCAAAGACCCCAACGAGAAGCGCGATCACATGGTCCTGCTGGAGTTCGTGA
CCGCCGCCGGGATCACTCTCGGCATGGACGAGCTGTACAAGTAATCGTTCAGCTTTCTTGTACAAAGTGG
TGATATCCCGCGGCCATGCTAGAGTCCGCAAAAATCACCAGTCTCTCTCTACAAATCTATCTCTCTCTAT
TTTTCTCCAGAATAATGTGTGAGTAGTTCCCAGATAAGGGAATTAGGGTTCTTATAGGGTTTCGCTCATG
TGTTGAGCATATAAGAAACCCTTAGTATGTATTTGTATTTGTAAAATACTTCTATCAATAAAATTTCTAA
TTCCTAAAACCAAAATCCAGTGACCTGCAGGCATGCGACGTCGGGCCCAAGCTTAGCTTGAGCTTGGATC
AGATTGTCGTTTCCCGCCTTCAGTTTAAACTATCAGTGTTTGACAGGATATATTGGCGGGTAAACCTAAG
AGAAAAGAGCGTTTATTAGAATAATCGGATATTTAAAAGGGCGTGAAAAGGTTTATCCGTTCGTCCATTT
GTATGTGCATGCCAACCACAGGGTTCCCCTCGGGATCAAAGTACTTTAAAGTACTTTAAAGTACTTTAAA
GTACTTTGATCCAACCCCTCCGCTGCTATAGTGCAGTCGGCTTCTGACGTTCAGTGCAGCCGTCTTCTGA
AAACGACATGTCGCACAAGTCCTAAGTTACGCGACAGGCTGCCGCCCTGCCCTTTTCCTGGCGTTTTCTT
GTCGCGTGTTTTAGTCGCATAAAGTAGAATACTTGCGACTAGAACCGGAGACATTACGCCATGAACAAGA
GCGCCGCCGCTGGCCTGCTGGGCTATGCCCGCGTCAGCACCGACGACCAGGACTTGACCAACCAACGGGC
CGAACTGCACGCGGCCGGCTGCACCAAGCTGTTTTCCGAGAAGATCACCGGCACCAGGCGCGACCGCCCG
GAGCTGGCCAGGATGCTTGACCACCTACGCCCTGGCGACGTTGTGACAGTGACCAGGCTAGACCGCCTGG
CCCGCAGCACCCGCGACCTACTGGACATTGCCGAGCGCATCCAGGAGGCCGGCGCGGGCCTGCGTAGCCT
GGCAGAGCCGTGGGCCGACACCACCACGCCGGCCGGCCGCATGGTGTTGACCGTGTTCGCCGGCATTGCC
GAGTTCGAGCGTTCCCTAATCATCGACCGCACCCGGAGCGGGCGCGAGGCCGCCAAGGCCCGAGGCGTGA
AGTTTGGCCCCCGCCCTACCCTCACCCCGGCACAGATCGCGCACGCCCGCGAGCTGATCGACCAGGAAGG
CCGCACCGTGAAAGAGGCGGCTGCACTGCTTGGCGTGCATCGCTCGACCCTGTACCGCGCACTTGAGCGC
AGCGAGGAAGTGACGCCCACCGAGGCCAGGCGGCGCGGTGCCTTCCGTGAGGACGCATTGACCGAGGCCG
ACGCCCTGGCGGCCGCCGAGAATGAACGCCAAGAGGAACAAGCATGAAACCGCACCAGGACGGCCAGGAC
GAACCGTTTTTCATTACCGAAGAGATCGAGGCGGAGATGATCGCGGCCGGGTACGTGTTCGAGCCGCCCG
CGCACGTCTCAACCGTGCGGCTGCATGAAATCCTGGCCGGTTTGTCTGATGCCAAGCTGGCGGCCTGGCC
GGCCAGCTTGGCCGCTGAAGAAACCGAGCGCCGCCGTCTAAAAAGGTGATGTGTATTTGAGTAAAACAGC
TTGCGTCATGCGGTCGCTGCGTATATGATGCGATGAGTAAATAAACAAATACGCAAGGGGAACGCATGAA
GGTTATCGCTGTACTTAACCAGAAAGGCGGGTCAGGCAAGACGACCATCGCAACCCATCTAGCCCGCGCC
CTGCAACTCGCCGGGGCCGATGTTCTGTTAGTCGATTCCGATCCCCAGGGCAGTGCCCGCGATTGGGCGG
CCGTGCGGGAAGATCAACCGCTAACCGTTGTCGGCATCGACCGCCCGACGATTGACCGCGACGTGAAGGC
CATCGGCCGGCGCGACTTCGTAGTGATCGACGGAGCGCCCCAGGCGGCGGACTTGGCTGTGTCCGCGATC
AAGGCAGCCGACTTCGTGCTGATTCCGGTGCAGCCAAGCCCTTACGACATATGGGCCACCGCCGACCTGG
TGGAGCTGGTTAAGCAGCGCATTGAGGTCACGGATGGAAGGCTACAAGCGGCCTTTGTCGTGTCGCGGGC
GATCAAAGGCACGCGCATCGGCGGTGAGGTTGCCGAGGCGCTGGCCGGGTACGAGCTGCCCATTCTTGAG
TCCCGTATCACGCAGCGCGTGAGCTACCCAGGCACTGCCGCCGCCGGCACAACCGTTCTTGAATCAGAAC
CCGAGGGCGACGCTGCCCGCGAGGTCCAGGCGCTGGCCGCTGAAATTAAATCAAAACTCATTTGAGTTAA
TGAGGTAAAGAGAAAATGAGCAAAAGCACAAACACGCTAAGTGCCGGCCGTCCGAGCGCACGCAGCAGCA
AGGCTGCAACGTTGGCCAGCCTGGCAGACACGCCAGCCATGAAGCGGGTCAACTTTCAGTTGCCGGCGGA
GGATCACACCAAGCTGAAGATGTACGCGGTACGCCAAGGCAAGACCATTACCGAGCTGCTATCTGAATAC
ATCGCGCAGCTACCAGAGTAAATGAGCAAATGAATAAATGAGTAGATGAATTTTAGCGGCTAAAGGAGGC
GGCATGGAAAATCAAGAACAACCAGGCACCGACGCCGTGGAATGCCCCATGTGTGGAGGAACGGGCGGTT
GGCCAGGCGTAAGCGGCTGGGTTGTCTGCCGGCCCTGCAATGGCACTGGAACCCCCAAGCCCGAGGAATC
GGCGTGAGCGGTCGCAAACCATCCGGCCCGGTACAAATCGGCGCGGCGCTGGGTGATGACCTGGTGGAGA
AGTTGAAGGCCGCGCAGGCCGCCCAGCGGCAACGCATCGAGGCAGAAGCACGCCCCGGTGAATCGTGGCA
AGCGGCCGCTGATCGAATCCGCAAAGAATCCCGGCAACCGCCGGCAGCCGGTGCGCCGTCGATTAGGAAG
CCGCCCAAGGGCGACGAGCAACCAGATTTTTTCGTTCCGATGCTCTATGACGTGGGCACCCGCGATAGTC
GCAGCATCATGGACGTGGCCGTTTTCCGTCTGTCGAAGCGTGACCGACGAGCTGGCGAGGTGATCCGCTA
CGAGCTTCCAGACGGGCACGTAGAGGTTTCCGCAGGGCCGGCCGGCATGGCCAGTGTGTGGGATTACGAC
CTGGTACTGATGGCGGTTTCCCATCTAACCGAATCCATGAACCGATACCGGGAAGGGAAGGGAGACAAGC
CCGGCCGCGTGTTCCGTCCACACGTTGCGGACGTACTCAAGTTCTGCCGGCGAGCCGATGGCGGAAAGCA
GAAAGACGACCTGGTAGAAACCTGCATTCGGTTAAACACCACGCACGTTGCCATGCAGCGTACGAAGAAG
GCCAAGAACGGCCGCCTGGTGACGGTATCCGAGGGTGAAGCCTTGATTAGCCGCTACAAGATCGTAAAGA
GCGAAACCGGGCGGCCGGAGTACATCGAGATCGAGCTAGCTGATTGGATGTACCGCGAGATCACAGAAGG
CAAGAACCCGGACGTGCTGACGGTTCACCCCGATTACTTTTTGATCGATCCCGGCATCGGCCGTTTTCTC
TACCGCCTGGCACGCCGCGCCGCAGGCAAGGCAGAAGCCAGATGGTTGTTCAAGACGATCTACGAACGCA
GTGGCAGCGCCGGAGAGTTCAAGAAGTTCTGTTTCACCGTGCGCAAGCTGATCGGGTCAAATGACCTGCC
GGAGTACGATTTGAAGGAGGAGGCGGGGCAGGCTGGCCCGATCCTAGTCATGCGCTACCGCAACCTGATC
GAGGGCGAAGCATCCGCCGGTTCCTAATGTACGGAGCAGATGCTAGGGCAAATTGCCCTAGCAGGGGAAA
AAGGTCGAAAAGGTCTCTTTCCTGTGGATAGCACGTACATTGGGAACCCAAAGCCGTACATTGGGAACCG
GAACCCGTACATTGGGAACCCAAAGCCGTACATTGGGAACCGGTCACACATGTAAGTGACTGATATAAAA
GAGAAAAAAGGCGATTTTTCCGCCTAAAACTCTTTAAAACTTATTAAAACTCTTAAAACCCGCCTGGCCT
GTGCATAACTGTCTGGCCAGCGCACAGCCGAAGAGCTGCAAAAAGCGCCTACCCTTCGGTCGCTGCGCTC
CCTACGCCCCGCCGCTTCGCGTCGGCCTATCGCGGCCGCTGGCCGCTCAAAAATGGCTGGCCTACGGCCA
GGCAATCTACCAGGGCGCGGACAAGCCGCGCCGTCGCCACTCGACCGCCGGCGCCCACATCAAGGCACCC
TGCCTCGCGCGTTTCGGTGATGACGGTGAAAACCTCTGACACATGCAGCTCCCGGAGACGGTCACAGCTT
GTCTGTAAGCGGATGCCGGGAGCAGACAAGCCCGTCAGGGCGCGTCAGCGGGTGTTGGCGGGTGTCGGGG
CGCAGCCATGACCCAGTCACGTAGCGATAGCGGAGTGTATACTGGCTTAACTATGCGGCATCAGAGCAGA
TTGTACTGAGAGTGCACCATATGCGGTGTGAAATACCGCACAGATGCGTAAGGAGAAAATACCGCATCAG
GCGCTCTTCCGCTTCCTCGCTCACTGACTCGCTGCGCTCGGTCGTTCGGCTGCGGCGAGCGGTATCAGCT
CACTCAAAGGCGGTAATACGGTTATCCACAGAATCAGGGGATAACGCAGGAAAGAACATGTGAGCAAAAG
GCCAGCAAAAGGCCAGGAACCGTAAAAAGGCCGCGTTGCTGGCGTTTTTCCATAGGCTCCGCCCCCCTGA
CGAGCATCACAAAAATCGACGCTCAAGTCAGAGGTGGCGAAACCCGACAGGACTATAAAGATACCAGGCG
TTTCCCCCTGGAAGCTCCCTCGTGCGCTCTCCTGTTCCGACCCTGCCGCTTACCGGATACCTGTCCGCCT
TTCTCCCTTCGGGAAGCGTGGCGCTTTCTCATAGCTCACGCTGTAGGTATCTCAGTTCGGTGTAGGTCGT
TCGCTCCAAGCTGGGCTGTGTGCACGAACCCCCCGTTCAGCCCGACCGCTGCGCCTTATCCGGTAACTAT
CGTCTTGAGTCCAACCCGGTAAGACACGACTTATCGCCACTGGCAGCAGCCACTGGTAACAGGATTAGCA
GAGCGAGGTATGTAGGCGGTGCTACAGAGTTCTTGAAGTGGTGGCCTAACTACGGCTACACTAGAAGGAC
AGTATTTGGTATCTGCGCTCTGCTGAAGCCAGTTACCTTCGGAAAAAGAGTTGGTAGCTCTTGATCCGGC
AAACAAACCACCGCTGGTAGCGGTGGTTTTTTTGTTTGCAAGCAGCAGATTACGCGCAGAAAAAAAGGAT
CTCAAGAAGATCCTTTGATCTTTTCTACGGGGTCTGACGCTCAGTGGAACGAAAACTCACGTTAAGGGAT
TTTGGTCATGCATGATATATCTCCCAATTTGTGTAGGGCTTATTATGCACGCTTAAAAATAATAAAAGCA
GACTTGACCTGATAGTTTGGCTGTGAGCAATTATGTGCTTAGTGCATCTAACGCTTGAGTTAAGCCGCGC
CGCGAAGCGGCGTCGGCTTGAACGAATTTCTAGCTAGACATTATTTGCCGACTACCTTGGTGATCTCGCC
TTTCACGTAGTGGACAAATTCTTCCAACTGATCTGCGCGCGAGGCCAAGCGATCTTCTTCTTGTCCAAGA
TAAGCCTGTCTAGCTTCAAGTATGACGGGCTGATACTGGGCCGGCAGGCGCTCCATTGCCCAGTCGGCAG
CGACATCCTTCGGCGCGATTTTGCCGGTTACTGCGCTGTACCAAATGCGGGACAACGTAAGCACTACATT
TCGCTCATCGCCAGCCCAGTCGGGCGGCGAGTTCCATAGCGTTAAGGTTTCATTTAGCGCCTCAAATAGA
TCCTGTTCAGGAACCGGATCAAAGAGTTCCTCCGCCGCTGGACCTACCAAGGCAACGCTATGTTCTCTTG
CTTTTGTCAGCAAGATAGCCAGATCAATGTCGATCGTGGCTGGCTCGAAGATACCTGCAAGAATGTCATT
GCGCTGCCATTCTCCAAATTGCAGTTCGCGCTTAGCTGGATAACGCCACGGAATGATGTCGTCGTGCACA
ACAATGGTGACTTCTACAGCGCGGAGAATCTCGCTCTCTCCAGGGGAAGCCGAAGTTTCCAAAAGGTCGT
TGATCAAAGCTCGCCGCGTTGTTTCATCAAGCCTTACGGTCACCGTAACCAGCAAATCAATATCACTGTG
TGGCTTCAGGCCGCCATCCACTGCGGAGCCGTACAAATGTACGGCCAGCAACGTCGGTTCGAGATGGCGC
TCGATGACGCCAACTACCTCTGATAGTTGAGTCGATACTTCGGCGATCACCGCTTCCCCCATGATGTTTA
ACTTTGTTTTAGGGCGACTGCCCTGCTGCGTAACATCGTTGCTGCTCCATAACATCAAACATCGACCCAC
GGCGTAACGCGCTTGCTGCTTGGATGCCCGAGGCATAGACTGTACCCCAAAAAAACAGTCATAACAAGCC
ATGAAAACCGCCACTGCGCCGTTACCACCGCTGCGTTCGGTCAAGGTTCTGGACCAGTTGCGTGAGCGCA
TACGCTACTTGCATTACAGCTTACGAACCGAACAGGCTTATGTCCACTGGGTTCGTGCCCGAATTGATCA
CAGGCAGCAACGCTCTGTCATCGTTACAATCAACATGCTACCCTCCGCGAGATCATCCGTGTTTCAAACC
CGGCAGCTTAGTTGCCGTTCTTCCGAATAGCATCGGTAACATGAGCAAAGTCTGCCGCCTTACAACGGCT
CTCCCGCTGACGCCGTCCCGGACTGATGGGCTGCCTGTATCGAGTGGTGATTTTGTGCCGAGCTGCCGGT
CGGGGAGCTGTTGGCTGGCTGGTGGCAGGATATATTGTGGTGTAAACAAATTGACGCTTAGACAACTTAA
TAACACATTGCGGACGTTTTTAATGTACTGAATTAACGCCGAATTGAATTATCAGCTTGCATGCCGGTCG
ATCTAGTAACATAGATGACACCGCGCGCGATAATTTATCCTAGTTTGCGCGCTATATTTTGTTTTCTATC
GCGTATTAAATGTATAATTGCGGGACTCTAATCATAAAAACCCATCTCATAAATAACGTCATGCATTACA
TGTTAATTATTACATGCTTAACGTAATTCAACAGAAATTATATGATAATCATCGCAAGACCGGCAACAGG
ATTCAATCTTAAGAAACTTTATTGCCAAATGTTTGAACGATCTGCTTGACTCTAGGGGTCATCATTAGGG
GCAGGGCATGCTCATGTAGAGCGCCTGCTCGCCGTCCGAGGCGGTGCCGTCGTACAGGGCGGTGTCCAGG
CCGCAGAGGGTGAACCCCATCCGCCGGTACGCGTGGATCGCCGGTGCGTTGACGTTGGTGACCTCCAGCC
AGAGGTGCCCGGCACCCCGCTCGCGGGCGAACTCCGTCGCGAGCCCCATCAACGCGCGCCCGACCCCGTG
CCCCCGGTGCTCCGGGGCGACCTCGATGTCCTCGACGGTCAGCCGGCGGTTCCAGCCGGAGTACGAGACG
ACCACGAAGCCCGCCAGGTCGCCGTCGTCCCCGTACGCGACGAACGTCCGAGAGTCCGGGTCGCCGTCCT
CCCCGTCGTCCGATTCGTCGTCCGATTCGTCGTCGGGGAACACCTTGGTCAGGGGCGGGTCCACCGGCAC
CTCCCGCAGGGTGAAGCCGTCCCCGGTGGCGGTGACGCGGAAGACGGTGTCGGTGGTGAAGGACCCATCC
AGTGCCTCGATGGCCTCGGCGTCCCCCGGGACACTGGTGCGGTACCGGTAAGCCGTGTCGTCAAGAGTGG
TACCCATGGTAGATCCCCTCGATCGAGTTGAGAGTGAATATGAGACTCTAATTGGATACCGAGGGGAATT
TATGGAACGTCAGTGGAGCATTTTTGACAAGAAATATTTGCTAGCTGATAGTGACCTTAGGCGACTTTTG
AACGCGCAATAATGGTTTCTGACGTATGTGCTTAGCTCATTAAACTCCAGAAACCCGCGGCTCAGTGGCT
CCTTCAACGTTGCGGTTCTGTCAGTTCCAAACGTAAAACGGCTTGTCCCGCGTCATCGGCGGGGGTCATA
ACGTGACTCCCTTAATTCTCCGCTCATGATCGATAATTCGAGCTCTCCCATATGGTCGACTAGAGCCAAG
CTGATCTCCTTTGCCCCGGAGATCACCATGGACGACTTTCTCTATCTCTACGATCTAGGAAGAAAGTTCG
ACGGAGAAGGTGACGATACCATGTTCACCACCGATAATGAGAAGATTAGCCTCTTCAATTTCAGAAAGAA
TGCTGACCCACAGATGGTTAGAGAGGCCTACGCGGCAGGTCTCATCAAGACGATCTACCCGAGTAATAAT
CTCCAGGAGATCAAATACCTTCCCAAGAAGGTTAAAGATGCAGTCAAAAGATTCAGGACTAACTGCATCA
AGAACACAGAGAAAGATATATTTCTCAAGATCAGAAGTACTATTCCAGTATGGACGATTCAAGGCTTGCT
TCATAAACCAAGGCAAGTAATAGAGATTGGAGTCTCTAAGAAAGTAGTTCCTACTGAATCAAAGGCCATG
GAGTCAAAAATTCAGATCGAGGATCTAACAGAACTCGCCGTGAAGACTGGCGAACAGTTCATACAGAGTC
TTTTACGACTCAATGACAAGAAGAAAATCTTCGTCAACATGGTGGAGCACGACACTCTCGTCTACTCCAA
GAATATCAAAGATACAGTCTCAGAAGACCAAAGGGCTAT
Features (pLannotate 1.2.2; 22 found; start..end, strand, type, name):
      1..345     +  promoter       CaMV 35S promoter: strong constitutive promoter from cauliflower mosaic virus
    298..344     +  promoter       minimal CaMV 35S promoter: minimal 35S promoter from cauliflower mosaic virus
    377..402     +  misc_feature   TMV Ω (fragment): translational enhancer from the tobacco mosaic virus 5'-leader sequence (Gallie et al., 1988)
    445..1161    +  CDS            mCitrine: mCitrine is a basic (constitutively fluorescent) yellow fluorescent protein published in 2001, derived from Aequorea victoria.
   1170..1190    -  protein_bind   attB2: mutant version of attB; core recombination site for the Gateway® BP reaction BP Clonase™
   1262..1421    +  polyA_signal   CaMV poly(A) signal (fragment): cauliflower mosaic virus polyadenylation signal
   1511..1535    +  misc_feature   RB T-DNA repeat: right border repeat from nopaline C58 T-DNA
   1905..2306    +  CDS            Y4CG_SINFN (fragment): Protein inferred from homology: Swiss-Prot protein existence level 3. From Sinorhizobium fredii (strain NBRC 101917 / NGR234).
   2866..3495    +  CDS            pVS1 StaA: stability protein from the Pseudomonas plasmid pVS1 (Heeb et al., 2000)
   3924..4997    +  CDS            pVS1 RepA: replication protein from the Pseudomonas plasmid pVS1 (Heeb et al., 2000)
   5063..5257    +  rep_origin     pVS1 oriV: origin of replication for the Pseudomonas plasmid pVS1 (Heeb et al., 2000)
   5460..5499    +  CDS            rop (fragment): Rop protein, which maintains plasmids at low copy number; rop
   5601..5741    +  misc_feature   bom: basis of mobility region from pBR322
   5927..6515    -  rep_origin     ori: high-copy-number ColE1/pMB1/pBR322/pUC origin of replication
   6761..7548    -  CDS            SmR (fragment): aminoglycoside adenylyltransferase (Murphy, 1985); aadA; confers resistance to spectinomycin and streptomycin
   7559..7615    -  CDS            GmR (fragment): gentamycin acetyltransferase; aacC1; confers resistance to gentamycin
   7791..7814    -  promoter       Pc promoter (fragment): intI1 (promoter lies within the coding sequence); class 1 integron promoter
   8073..8097    +  misc_feature   LB T-DNA repeat: left border repeat from nopaline C58 T-DNA
   8190..8442    -  terminator     NOS terminator: nopaline synthase terminator and poly(A) signal
   8467..9031    -  CDS            NrsR (fragment): nourseothricin acetyltransferase; Streptomyces noursei nat1; confers resistance to nourseothricin
   9079..9258    -  promoter       NOS promoter: nopaline synthase promoter
   9378..9977    +  CDS            IBMP_CAMVB (fragment): Experimental evidence at protein level: Swiss-Prot protein existence level 1. Enhances the ribosomal termination-reinitiation event leading to the translation of major open reading frames on the polycistronic viral RNAs. From Cauliflower mosaic virus (strain Bari 1) (CaMV).
