[The description below was written by a language model from this plasmid's Addgene catalogue record and pLannotate feature annotations shown in this document.]
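Description:
pN_35S/mCitrine is a plant/bacteria binary vector for Agrobacterium-mediated delivery and constitutive expression of the yellow fluorescent protein mCitrine in plants. Its backbone, pN_35S, is a derivative of the Gateway-type binary vector pB2GW7 in which the bialaphos (BASTA) resistance gene bar was replaced with a nourseothricin resistance gene. Outside the T-DNA, the plasmid carries a pBR322-type ColE1 origin with a bom mobilisation site for replication in E. coli. The pVS1 oriV, together with the RepA replication and StaA stability proteins, provides maintenance in Agrobacterium. Bacterial selection is by spectinomycin through the aadA (SmR) gene, and the record lists the plasmid as low copy.

Between the nopaline-type left and right T-DNA border repeats lie two expression units. The payload cassette places the mCitrine coding sequence, inserted by Gibson cloning and derived from a pET mCitrine vector, under the strong constitutive CaMV 35S promoter. A fragment of the TMV Ω translational enhancer lies upstream of the coding sequence and a CaMV polyadenylation signal lies downstream. A residual attB2 site after the coding sequence reflects the Gateway origin of the backbone. The annotated CaMV protein fragment immediately upstream of the promoter is probably viral sequence carried along with the 35S region rather than a functional gene. The second unit, in the opposite orientation near the left border, has the nourseothricin acetyltransferase gene driven by the NOS promoter and ended by the NOS terminator, allowing selection of transformed plant cells with nourseothricin/streptothricin.

The construct expresses untagged, free mCitrine. Given the associated work on membrane-bound protein scaffolding with the thylakoid protein CURT1A, it plausibly serves as an unfused fluorescent control, though the record does not state this. The sequenced record (9,979 nt) is slightly longer than the catalogued total size of 9,948 bp.
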