Addgene plasmid #117994: pN_35S/mCitrine
Purpose: Expression of mCitrine controlled by the CaMV 35S promoter
Depositing lab: Mathias Pribil. Depositing organization: University of Copenhagen. Publication: Membrane-bound protein scaffolding in diverse hosts using thylakoid protein CURT1A. Behrendorff JBYH, Sandoval-Ibanez OA, Sharma A, Pribil M. ACS Synth Biol. 2019 Mar 18. doi: 10.1021/acssynbio.8b00418. PubMed 30884945.
Backbone
  Vector backbone: pN_35S
  Backbone size w/o insert (bp): 9228
  Total vector size (bp): 9948
  Modifications to backbone: pB2GW7 backbone modified to replace bialaphos (BASTA) resistance gene (bar) with a nourseothricin resistance gene
  Vector type: Plant Expression ; Plant/bacteria binary vector
  Selectable markers: Nourseothricin/streptothricin
Growth in bacteria
  Bacterial resistance: Spectinomycin, 50 μg/mL
  Growth temperature: 37°C
  Growth strain: DH5alpha
  Copy number: Low Copy
Gene/Insert
  Gene/Insert name: mCitrine
  Species: Synthetic
  Insert size (bp): 1041
  Promoter: Cauliflower mosaic virus 35S
  Cloning method: Gibson Cloning
  Sequencing primers: 5′ CTCGGATTCCATTGCCCAGCTAT; 3′ ATATGCTCAACACATGAGCGA
Resource information
  A portion of this plasmid was derived from a plasmid made by: The mCitrine coding sequence was originally obtained from the pET mCitrine LIC cloning vector (a gift from Scott Gradia (Addgene plasmid # 29771)).
Terms and licenses: Academic/Nonprofit Terms; Industry Terms: Not Available to Industry
How to cite: pN_35S/mCitrine was a gift from Mathias Pribil (Addgene plasmid # 117994 ; http://n2t.net/addgene:117994 ; RRID:Addgene_117994)
